>Addgene plasmid #243724 | pJH101 | addgene full sequence | sequence record 488883 | Addgene NGS Result
GTCGACGGATCGGGAGATCTCCCGATCCCCTATGGTGCACTCTCAGTACAATCTGCTCTGATGCCGCATA
GTTAAGCCAGTATCTGCTCCCTGCTTGTGTGTTGGAGGTCGCTGAGTAGTGCGCGAGCAAAATTTAAGCT
ACAACAAGGCAAGGCTTGACCGACAATTGCATGAAGAATCTGCTTAGGGTTAGGCGTTTTGCGCTGCTTC
GCGATGTACGGGCCAGATATACGCGTTGACATTGATTATTGACTAGTTATTAATAGTAATCAATTACGGG
GTCATTAGTTCATAGCCCATATATGGAGTTCCGCGTTACATAACTTACGGTAAATGGCCCGCCTGGCTGA
CCGCCCAACGACCCCCGCCCATTGACGTCAATAATGACGTATGTTCCCATAGTAACGCCAATAGGGACTT
TCCATTGACGTCAATGGGTGGAGTATTTACGGTAAACTGCCCACTTGGCAGTACATCAAGTGTATCATAT
GCCAAGTACGCCCCCTATTGACGTCAATGACGGTAAATGGCCCGCCTGGCATTATGCCCAGTACATGACC
TTATGGGACTTTCCTACTTGGCAGTACATCTACGTATTAGTCATCGCTATTACCATGGTGATGCGGTTTT
GGCAGTACATCAATGGGCGTGGATAGCGGTTTGACTCACGGGGATTTCCAAGTCTCCACCCCATTGACGT
CAATGGGAGTTTGTTTTGGCACCAAAATCAACGGGACTTTCCAAAATGTCGTAACAACTCCGCCCCATTG
ACGCAAATGGGCGGTAGGCGTGTACGGTGGGAGGTCTATATAAGCAGCGCGTTTTGCCTGTACTGGGTCT
CTCTGGTTAGACCAGATCTGAGCCTGGGAGCTCTCTGGCTAACTAGGGAACCCACTGCTTAAGCCTCAAT
AAAGCTTGCCTTGAGTGCTTCAAGTAGTGTGTGCCCGTCTGTTGTGTGACTCTGGTAACTAGAGATCCCT
CAGACCCTTTTAGTCAGTGTGGAAAATCTCTAGCAGTGGCGCCCGAACAGGGACTTGAAAGCGAAAGGGA
AACCAGAGGAGCTCTCTCGACGCAGGACTCGGCTTGCTGAAGCGCGCACGGCAAGAGGCGAGGGGCGGCG
ACTGGTGAGTACGCCAAAAATTTTGACTAGCGGAGGCTAGAAGGAGAGAGATGGGTGCGAGAGCGTCAGT
ATTAAGCGGGGGAGAATTAGATCGCGATGGGAAAAAATTCGGTTAAGGCCAGGGGGAAAGAAAAAATATA
AATTAAAACATATAGTATGGGCAAGCAGGGAGCTAGAACGATTCGCAGTTAATCCTGGCCTGTTAGAAAC
ATCAGAAGGCTGTAGACAAATACTGGGACAGCTACAACCATCCCTTCAGACAGGATCAGAAGAACTTAGA
TCATTATATAATACAGTAGCAACCCTCTATTGTGTGCATCAAAGGATAGAGATAAAAGACACCAAGGAAG
CTTTAGACAAGATAGAGGAAGAGCAAAACAAAAGTAAGACCACCGCACAGCAAGCGGCCGCTGATCTTCA
GACCTGGAGGAGGAGATATGAGGGACAATTGGAGAAGTGAATTATATAAATATAAAGTAGTAAAAATTGA
ACCATTAGGAGTAGCACCCACCAAGGCAAAGAGAAGAGTGGTGCAGAGAGAAAAAAGAGCAGTGGGAATA
GGAGCTTTGTTCCTTGGGTTCTTGGGAGCAGCAGGAAGCACTATGGGCGCAGCGTCAATGACGCTGACGG
TACAGGCCAGACAATTATTGTCTGGTATAGTGCAGCAGCAGAACAATTTGCTGAGGGCTATTGAGGCGCA
ACAGCATCTGTTGCAACTCACAGTCTGGGGCATCAAGCAGCTCCAGGCAAGAATCCTGGCTGTGGAAAGA
TACCTAAAGGATCAACAGCTCCTGGGGATTTGGGGTTGCTCTGGAAAACTCATTTGCACCACTGCTGTGC
CTTGGAATGCTAGTTGGAGTAATAAATCTCTGGAACAGATTTGGAATCACACGACCTGGATGGAGTGGGA
CAGAGAAATTAACAATTACACAAGCTTAATACACTCCTTAATTGAAGAATCGCAAAACCAGCAAGAAAAG
AATGAACAAGAATTATTGGAATTAGATAAATGGGCAAGTTTGTGGAATTGGTTTAACATAACAAATTGGC
TGTGGTATATAAAATTATTCATAATGATAGTAGGAGGCTTGGTAGGTTTAAGAATAGTTTTTGCTGTACT
TTCTATAGTGAATAGAGTTAGGCAGGGATATTCACCATTATCGTTTCAGACCCACCTCCCAACCCCGAGG
GGACCCGACAGGCCCGAAGGAATAGAAGAAGAAGGTGGAGAGAGAGACAGAGACAGATCCATTCGATTAG
TGAACGGATCGGCACTGCGTGCGCCAATTCTGCAGACAAATGGCAGTATTCATCCACAATTTTAAAAGAA
AAGGGGGGATTGGGGGGTACAGTGCAGGGGAAAGAATAGTAGACATAATAGCAACAGACATACAAACTAA
AGAATTACAAAAACAAATTACAAAAATTCAAAATTTTCGGGTTTATTACAGGGACAGCAGAGATCCAGTT
TGGTTAATTAGCTAGCGATGCGGGGAGGCGGCCCAAAGGGAGATCCGACTCGTCTGAGGGCGAAGGCGAA
GACGCGGAAGAGGCCGCAGAGCCGGCAGCAGGCCGCGGGAAGGAAGGTCCGCTGGATTGAGGGCCGAAGG
GACGTAGCAGAAGGACGTCCCGCGCAGAATCCAGGTGGCAACACAGGCGAGCAGCCAAGGAAAGGACGAT
GATTTCCCCGACAACACCACGGAATTGTCAGTGCCCAACAGCCGAGCCCCTGTCCAGCAGCGGGCAAGGC
AGGCGGCGATGAGTTCCGCCGTGGCAATAGGGAGGGGGAAAGCGAAAGTCCCGGAAAGGAGCTGACAGGT
GGTGGCAATGCCCCAACCAGTGGGGGTTGCGTCAGCAAACACAGTGCACACCACGCCACGTTGCCTGACA
ACGGGCCACAACTCCTCATAAAGAGACAGCAACCAGGATTTATACAAGGAGGAGAAAATGAAAGCCATAC
GGGAAGCAATAGCATGATACAAAGGCATTAAAGCAGCGTATCCACATAGCGTAAAAGGAGCAACATAGTT
AAGAATACCAGTCAATCTTTCACAAATTTTGTAATCCAGAGGTTGATTACCGATAAGCTTGATATCGAAT
TCTTAACTGGCACCGGGCTTGCGGGTCATGCACCAGGTGCGCGGTCCTTCGGGCACCTCGACGTCGGCGG
TGACGGTGAAGCCGAGCCGCTCGTAGAAGGGGAGGTTGCGGGGCGCGGAGGTCTCCAGGAAGGCGGGCAC
CCCGGCGCGCTCGGCCGCCTCCACTCCGGGGAGCACGACGGCGCTGCCCAGACCCTTGCCCTGGTGGTCG
GGCGAGACGCCGACGGTGGCCAGGAACCACGCGGGCTCCTTGGGCCGGTGCGGCGCCAGGAGGCCTTCCA
TCTGTTGCTGCGCGGCCAGCCGGGAACCGCTCAACTCGGCCATGCGCGGGCCGATCTCGGCGAACACCGC
CCCCGCTTCGACGCTCTCCGGCGTGGTCCAGACCGCCACGGCGGCGCCGTCGTCCGCGACCCACACCTTG
CCGATGTCGAGCCCGACGCGCGTGAGGAAGAGTTCTTGCAGCTCGGTGACCCGCTCGATGTGGCGGTCCG
GATCGACGGTGTGGCGCGTGGCGGGGTAGTCGGCGAACGCGGCGGCGAGGGTGCGTACGGCCCTGGGGAC
GTCGTCGCGGGTGGCGAGGCGCACCGTGGGCTTGTACTCGGTCATGGTGGTACCCCCTGGGGAGAGAGGT
CGGTGATTCGGTCAACGAGGGAGCCGACTGCCGACGTGCGCTCCGGAGGCTTGCAGAATGCGGAACACCG
CGCGGGCAGGAACAGGGCCCACACTACCGCCCCACACCCCGCCTCCCGCACCGCCCCTTCCCGGCCGCTG
CTCTCGGCGCGCCCTGCTGAGCAGCCGCTATTGGCCACAGCCCATCGCGGTCGGCGCGCTGCCATTGCTC
CCTGGCGCTGTCCGTCTGCGAGGGTACTAGTGAGACGTGCGGCTTCCGTTTGTCACGTCCGGCACGCCGC
GAACCGCAAGGAACCTTCCCGACTTAGGGGCGGAGCAGGAAGCGTCGCCGGGGGGCCCACAAGGGTAGCG
GCGAAGATCCGGGTGACGCTGCGAACGGACGTGAAGAATGTGCGAGACCCAGGGTCGGCGCCGCTGCGTT
TCCCGGAACCACGCCCAGAGCAGCCGCGTCCCTGCGCAAACCCAGGGCTGCCTTGGAAAAGGCGCAAATC
GATTGCAAAGATGGATAAAGTTTTAAACAGAGAGGAATCTTTGCAGCTAATGGACCTTCTAGGTCTTGAA
AGGAGTGGGAATTGGCTCCGGTGCCCGTCAGTGGGCAGAGCGCACATCGCCCACAGTCCCCGAGAAGTTG
GGGGGAGGGGTCGGCAATTGAACCGGTGCCTAGAGAAGGTGGCGCGGGGTAAACTGGGAAAGTGATGTCG
TGTACTGGCTCCGCCTTTTTCCCGAGGGTGGGGGAGAACCGTATATAAGTGCAGTAGTCGCCGTGAACGT
TCTTTTTCGCAACGGGTTTGCCGCCAGAACACAGGTAAGTGCCGTGTGTGGTTCCCGCGGGCCTGGCCTC
TTTACGGGTTATGGCCCTTGCGTGCCTTGAATTACTTCCACCTGGCTGCAGTACGTGATTCTTGATCCCG
AGCTTCGGGTTGGAAGTGGGTGGGAGAGTTCGAGGCCTTGCGCTTAAGGAGCCCCTTCGCCTCGTGCTTG
AGTTGAGGCCTGGCCTGGGCGCTGGGGCCGCCGCGTGCGAATCTGGTGGCACCTTCGCGCCTGTCTCGCT
GCTTTCGATAAGTCTCTAGCCATTTAAAATTTTTGATGACCTGCTGCGACGCTTTTTTTCTGGCAAGATA
GTCTTGTAAATGCGGGCCAAGATCTGCACACTGGTATTTCGGTTTTTGGGGCCGCGGGCGGCGACGGGGC
CCGTGCGTCCCAGCGCACATGTTCGGCGAGGCGGGGCCTGCGAGCGCGGCCACCGAGAATCGGACGGGGG
TAGTCTCAAGCTGGCCGGCCTGCTCTGGTGCCTGGCCTCGCGCCGCCGTGTATCGCCCCGCCCTGGGCGG
CAAGGCTGGCCCGGTCGGCACCAGTTGCGTGAGCGGAAAGATGGCCGCTTCCCGGCCCTGCTGCAGGGAG
CTCAAAATGGAGGACGCGGCGCTCGGGAGAGCGGGCGGGTGAGTCACCCACACAAAGGAAAAGGGCCTTT
CCGTCCTCAGCCGTCGCTTCATGTGACTCCACGGAGTACCGGGCGCCGTCCAGGCACCTCGATTAGTTCT
CGAGCTTTTGGAGTACGTCGTCTTTAGGTTGGGGGGAGGGGTTTTATGCGATGGAGTTTCCCCACACTGA
GTGGGTGGAGACTGAAGTTAGGCCAGCTTGGCACTTGATGTAATTCTCCTTGGAATTTGCCCTTTTTGAG
TTTGGATCTTGGTTCATTCTCAAGCCTCAGACAGTGGTTCAAAGTTTTTTTCTTCCATTTCAGGTGTCGT
GACCTGCAGGATCGTGCGGGACGTGGACGGAAGAAAAAAGAGAGTGAGCGAGCGCCGGAATCAGCCCGGC
GTGGAGTGCGGACCCGCGGTAGTGCCAGGGGGCGAAGGCGGCGGTGGTGAGGAAGATACTTTGGTTAGTG
ACCACATCGCAGCATGGCAGCTCACCTGGTAAAGCGATGCACGTGCCTCCTGAGAGAAGCTGCTCGTCAG
GCCCCTGCCATGGCTCCAGTTGGCCGACTGAGACTTGCCTGGGTAGCCCATAAGACTCTGACTTCCTCAG
CCACCTCACCCATTTCCCACCTCCCAGGTTCCTTGATGGAGCCGGTGGAGAAGGAACGAGCATCTACTCC
CTACATAGAGAAGCAGGTGGACCACCTCATCAAGAAGGCCACAAGGCCAGAGGAGCTCCTGGAGCTACTT
GGTGGCAGTCACGACTTGGACAGCAATCAAGCAGCAATGGTACTTATCCGGCTCTCTCACTTGCTGTCTG
AGAAGCCAGAAGATAAAGGCTTGCTCATACAGGATGCCCACTTTCATCAACTTCTCTGTCTGCTCAACAG
TCAGATTGCCTCGGTCTGGCATGGTACCCTCTCGAAGCTGCTGGGAAGCCTGTATGCTCTGGGCATCCCC
AAGGCCTCCAAGGAGCTGCAGTCGGTGGAGCAGGAGGTCCGCTGGCGCATGCGGAAGCTCAAGTACAAGC
ACCTGGCCTTCCTGGCAGAGTCCTGTGCCACCCTCTCACAGGAGCAGCACTCGCAGGAGCTGCTGGCTGA
GCTGCTCACACACCTGGAAAGGCGTTGGACAGAAATTGAAGATTCCCACACATTAGTGACCGTCATGATG
AAGGTGGGACACCTCTCGGAGCCACTAATGAACCGCCTGGAAGACAAGTGCCTGGAGTTGGTGGAGCACT
TTGGCCCCAATGAGCTGCGGAAGGTGCTGGTGATGCTGGCAGCTCAGAGCCGGCGGTCCGTGCCCTTGCT
GCGGGCCATCTCCTACCACCTGGTGCAGAAGCCCTTCTCTCTGACGAAAGATGTGCTCTTGGACGTGGCC
TATGCCTATGGCAAACTCAGCTTTCACCAGACCCAGGTGTCCCAGCGCCTGGCCACCGACCTGCTATCCC
TCATGCCCAGCCTGACTTCTGGTGAGGTGGCCCACTGTGCCAAGTCCTTCGCCTTACTCAAGTGGCTCAG
CCTGCCCCTGTTTGAGGCCTTTGCCCAGCACGTCCTGAACAGAGCGCAGGACATCACCCTGCCCCACCTG
TGCAGCGTACTTCTGGCTTTTGCGCGTCTGAACTTCCATCCAGACCAAGAGGATCAGTTCTTCAGCCTGG
TACATGAGAAGCTGGGGTCAGAGCTGCCAGGCCTGGAGCCAGCCCTGCAGGTGGACCTGGTGTGGGCCCT
GTGTGTGCTGCAGCAGGCACGGGAAGCAGAGCTGCAAGCCGTCCTCCACCCTGAATTTCACATCCAATTT
CTAGGGGGCAAGTCTCAGAAGGATCAGAACACCTTCCAGAAGCTGCTCCACATCAACGCCACTGCCCTGC
TGGAGTACCCCGAGTACTCGGGTCCCCTTCTGCCTGCCTCGGCTGTGGCCCCTGGGCCCTCAGCCCTTGA
CAGGAAGGTGACCCCCCTGCAAAAGGAGCTGCAGGAGACGCTGAAGGGGCTGCTGGGGAGCGCCGACAAG
GGCAGCCTCGAGGTGGCCACGCAGTATGGCTGGGTGCTGGATGCTGAGGTGCTGCTGGACAGTGACGGCG
AGTTTCTGCCCGTAAGGGACTTTGTGGCACCTCACCTTGCCCAGCCAACTGGGAGCCAGTCACCACCTCC
AGGGTCTAAGAGGCTAGCGTTCTTGCGGTGGGAGTTCCCCAACTTCAACAGCCGAAGCAAGGACTTGCTG
GGTCGCTTTGTTCTGGCCCGGCGACACATAGTGGCTGCAGGCTTCCTGATAGTGGACGTCCCATTCTATG
AGTGGCTGGAACTCAAGTCTGAATGGCAGAAAGGCGCCTACCTCAAGGACAAGATGCGCAAAGCGGTGGC
TGAGGAGCTGGCCAAGTGATTAGTCTGCTGAAACAAGCCGCCTGAACGCGTTAAGTCGACAAAGAGCCAG
GAAAACCCGGGAATTTTCCAAAAGGTCTTCACGTTAAACTTGTCTTATCTCAGGAGAGAGCCCGCTCTTG
TCTCCCAGTTCCTGGTAGGGTCTGCCTGTTGGAAAGTGTACCTGGATGCTTCTGGGCTCCGTTTGGCAAT
AGCAGTCTTGGCTGATGTGCACAGTCTGGCTCCCAGCTCACCCTTTTTTTTTAAAGTAAGAAAATAGTTG
CTACCGATAGGGACTTTGCCAAGTCCAATTATCTTCTAGGATTGAAAGGTGCATTTTCCCCATAAAAAAG
GCGAGGAAAACCCATGGCTGCTTTGTGTCACCTCAGTGACTTACAGTCCCCCTTGGCATTTAGTTGGTAC
TAGAGCCAGTCATCCTTAACAAATCTTTTCACATTTTATTTCTTTCACATGTAGTCATCTTCAAAAAGGA
AAGATTTGGAATTTTAGAAAAGGGGCAACTCTTCTTTTTAGCATTCTCATCAGAAAGTCACAAAAATCGA
TGGAATCATTTCCACTGGGAAGATTGACCTTTTGTATTTATTTGTGGGGTAAATTAATAAGCATTCCAGA
TGCTTGCAGCTTCCTGCATCCAGGAGATGCTGTGTTCCCCGTGATGCAGCTGGAACCCAAGCTGCAGCAG
GAGATGCAAGTTTCAGGATGTTCCCCACTGAGCTGGAGGAATATCTACAGCAGTGATGCTTGAAATTTTT
GTATGAATTATTTTGTCGTCCTACCCTTTTCCTCCAAAACAAAAATTAGAGGATTATTTTAATACTTTGG
ATTCTTCCCCCTTTTTTGAGATTAATTAACTTTAAGACCAATGACTTACAAGGCAGCTGTAGATCTTAGC
CACTTTTTAAAAGAAAAGGGGGGACTGGAAGGGCTAATTCACTCCCAACGAAGACAAGATATCCTTGATC
TGTGGATCTACCACACACAAGGCTACTTCCCTGATTGGCAGAACTACACACCAGGGCCAGGGATCAGATA
TCCACTGACCTTTGGATGGTGCTACAAGCTAGTACCAGTTGAGCAAGAGAAGGTAGAAGAAGCCAATGAA
GGAGAGAACACCCGCTTGTTACACCCTGTGAGCCTGCATGGGATGGATGACCCGGAGAGAGAAGTATTAG
AGTGGAGGTTTGACAGCCGCCTAGCATTTCATCACATGGCCCGAGAGCTGCATCCGGACTGTACTGGGTC
TCTCTGGTTAGACCAGATCTGAGCCTGGGAGCTCTCTGGCTAACTAGGGAACCCACTGCTTAAGCCTCAA
TAAAGCTTGCCTTGAGTGCTTCAAGTAGTGTGTGCCCGTCTGTTGTGTGACTCTGGTAACTAGAGATCCC
TCAGACCCTTTTAGTCAGTGTGGAAAATCTCTAGCAGGGCCCGTTTAAACCCGCTGATCAGCCTCGACTG
TGCCTTCTAGTTGCCAGCCATCTGTTGTTTGCCCCTCCCCCGTGCCTTCCTTGACCCTGGAAGGTGCCAC
TCCCACTGTCCTTTCCTAATAAAATGAGGAAATTGCATCGCATTGTCTGAGTAGGTGTCATTCTATTCTG
GGGGGTGGGGTGGGGCAGGACAGCAAGGGGGAGGATTGGGAAGACAATAGCAGGCATGCTGGGGATGCGG
TGGGCTCTATGGCTTCTGAGGCGGAAAGAACCAGCTGGGGCTCTAGGGGGTATCCCC
[124 nt withheld, positions 9368-9491]
C
[91 nt withheld, positions 9493-9583]
A
[49 nt withheld, positions 9585-9633]
CCTTTGACGTTGGAGTCCACGTTCTTT
[37 nt withheld, positions 9661-9697]
ACCCTATCTCGGTCTATTCTTTTGATTTATAAGGGATTTTGCCGATTTCGGCCTATTGGTTAAAAAATGA
GCTGATTTAACAAAAATTTAACGCGAATTAATTCTGTGGAATGTGTGTCAGTTAGGGTGTGGAAAGTCCC
CAGGCTCCCCAGCAGGCAGAAGTATGCAAAGCATGCATCTCAATTAGTCAGCAACCAGGTGTGGAAAGTC
CCCAGGCTCCCCAGCAGGCAGAAGTATGCAAAGCATGCATCTCAATTAGTCAGCAACCATAGTCCCGCCC
CTAACTCCGCCCATCCCGCCCCTAACTCCGCCCAGTTCCGCCCATTCTCCGCCCCATGGCTGACTAATTT
TTTTTATTTATGCAGAGGCCGAGGCCGCCTCTGCCTCTGAGCTATTCCAGAAGTAGTGAGGAGGCTTTTT
TGGAGGCCTAGGCTTTTGCAAAAAGCTCCCGGGAGCTTGTATATCCATTTTCGGATCTGATCAGCACGTG
TTGACAATTAATCATCGGCATAGTATATCGGCATAGTATAATACGACAAGGTGAGGAACTAAACCATGGC
CAAGTTGACCAGTGCCGTTCCGGTGCTCACCGCGCGCGACGTCGCCGGAGCGGTCGAGTTCTGGACCGAC
CGGCTCGGGTTCTCCCGGGACTTCGTGGAGGACGACTTCGCCGGTGTGGTCCGGGACGACGTGACCCTGT
TCATCAGCGCGGTCCAGGACCAGGTGGTGCCGGACAACACCCTGGCCTGGGTGTGGGTGCGCGGCCTGGA
CGAGCTGTACGCCGAGTGGTCGGAGGTCGTGTCCACGAACTTCCGGGACGCCTCCGGGCCGGCCATGACC
GAGATCGGCGAGCAGCCGTGGGGGCGGGAGTTCGCCCTGCGCGACCCGGCCGGCAACTGCGTGCACTTCG
TGGCCGAGGAGCAGGACTGACACGTGCTACGAGATTTCGATTCCACCGCCGCCTTCTATGAAAGGTTGGG
CTTCGGAATCGTTTTCCGGGACGCCGGCTGGATGATCCTCCAGCGCGGGGATCTCATGCTGGAGTTCTTC
GCCCACCCCAACTTGTTTATTGCAGCTTATAATGGTTACAAATAAAGCAATAGCATCACAAATTTCACAA
ATAAAGCATTTTTTTCACTGCATTCTAGTTGTGGTTTGTCCAAACTCATCAATGTATCTTATCATGTCTG
TATACCGTCGACCTCTAGCTAGAGCTTGGCGTAATCATGGTCATAGCTGTTTCCTGTGTGAAATTGTTAT
CCGCTCACAATTCCACACAACATACGAGCCGGAAGCATAAAGTGTAAAGCCTGGGGTGCCTAATGAGTGA
GCTAACTCACATTAATTGCGTTGCGCTCACTGCCCGCTTTCCAGTCGGGAAACCTGTCGTGCCAGCTGCA
TTAATGAATCGGCCAACGCGCGGGGAGAGGCGGTTTGCGTATTGGGCGCTCTTCCGCTTCCTCGCTCACT
GACTCGCTGCGCTCGGTCGTTCGGCTGCGGCGAGCGGTATCAGCTCACTCAAAGGCGGTAATACGGTTAT
CCACAGAATCAGGGGATAACGCAGGAAAGAACATGTGAGCAAAAGGCCAGCAAAAGGCCAGGAACCGTAA
AAAGGCCGCGTTGCTGGCGTTTTTCCATAGGCTCCGCCCCCCTGACGAGCATCACAAAAATCGACGCTCA
AGTCAGAGGTGGCGAAACCCGACAGGACTATAAAGATACCAGGCGTTTCCCCCTGGAAGCTCCCTCGTGC
GCTCTCCTGTTCCGACCCTGCCGCTTACCGGATACCTGTCCGCCTTTCTCCCTTCGGGAAGCGTGGCGCT
TTCTCATAGCTCACGCTGTAGGTATCTCAGTTCGGTGTAGGTCGTTCGCTCCAAGCTGGGCTGTGTGCAC
GAACCCCCCGTTCAGCCCGACCGCTGCGCCTTATCCGGTAACTATCGTCTTGAGTCCAACCCGGTAAGAC
ACGACTTATCGCCACTGGCAGCAGCCACTGGTAACAGGATTAGCAGAGCGAGGTATGTAGGCGGTGCTAC
AGAGTTCTTGAAGTGGTGGCCTAACTACGGCTACACTAGAAGAACAGTATTTGGTATCTGCGCTCTGCTG
AAGCCAGTTACCTTCGGAAAAAGAGTTGGTAGCTCTTGATCCGGCAAACAAACCACCGCTGGTAGCGGTG
GTTTTTTTGTTTGCAAGCAGCAGATTACGCGCAGAAAAAAAGGATCTCAAGAAGATCCTTTGATCTTTTC
TACGGGGTCTGACGCTCAGTGGAACGAAAACTCACGTTAAGGGATTTTGGTCATGAGATTATCAAAAAGG
ATCTTCACCTAGATCCTTTTAAATTAAAAATGAAGTTTTAAATCAATCTAAAGTATATATGAGTAAACTT
GGTCTGACAGTTACCAATGCTTAATCAGTGAGGCACCTATCTCAGCGATCTGTCTATTTCGTTCATCCAT
AGTTGCCTGACTCCCCGTCGTGTAGATAACTACGATACGGGAGGGCTTACCATCTGGCCCCAGTGCTGCA
ATGATACCGCGAGACCCACGCTCACCGGCTCCAGATTTATCAGCAATAAACCAGCCAGCCGGAAGGGCCG
AGCGCAGAAGTGGTCCTGCAACTTTATCCGCCTCCATCCAGTCTATTAATTGTTGCCGGGAAGCTAGAGT
AAGTAGTTCGCCAGTTAATAGTTTGCGCAACGTTGTTGCCATTGCTACAGGCATCGTGGTGTCACGCTCG
TCGTTTGGTATGGCTTCATTCAGCTCCGGTTCCCAACGATCAAGGCGAGTTACATGATCCCCCATGTTGT
GCAAAAAAGCGGTTAGCTCCTTCGGTCCTCCGATCGTTGTCAGAAGTAAGTTGGCCGCAGTGTTATCACT
CATGGTTATGGCAGCACTGCATAATTCTCTTACTGTCATGCCATCCGTAAGATGCTTTTCTGTGACTGGT
GAGTACTCAACCAAGTCATTCTGAGAATAGTGTATGCGGCGACCGAGTTGCTCTTGCCCGGCGTCAATAC
GGGATAATACCGCGCCACATAGCAGAACTTTAAAAGTGCTCATCATTGGAAAACGTTCTTCGGGGCGAAA
ACTCTCAAGGATCTTACCGCTGTTGAGATCCAGTTCGATGTAACCCACTCGTGCACCCAACTGATCTTCA
GCATCTTTTACTTTCACCAGCGTTTCTGGGTGAGCAAAAACAGGAAGGCAAAATGCCGCAAAAAAGGGAA
TAAGGGCGACACGGAAATGTTGAATACTCATACTCTTCCTTTTTCAATATTATTGAAGCATTTATCAGGG
TTATTGTCTCATGAGCGGATACATATTTGAATGTATTTAGAAAAATAAACAAATAGGGGTTCCGCGCACA
TTTCCCCGAAAAGTGCCACCTGAC
Features (pLannotate 1.2.2; 34 found; start..end, strand, type, name):
     31..83      -  misc_feature   bom (fragment): basis of mobility region from pBR322
    238..617     +  enhancer       CMV enhancer: human cytomegalovirus immediate early enhancer
    618..817     +  promoter       CMV promoter: human cytomegalovirus (CMV) immediate early promoter
    835..1015    +  LTR            5' LTR (truncated): truncated 5' long terminal repeat (LTR) from HIV-1
   1062..1187    +  misc_feature   HIV-1 Ψ: packaging signal of human immunodeficiency virus type 1
   1171..1534    +  CDS            HIV-1 gag (fragment): gag protein from human immunodeficiency virus 1; gag
   1680..1913    +  misc_feature   RRE: The Rev response element (RRE) of HIV-1 allows for Rev-dependent mRNA export from the nucleus to the cytoplasm.
   2290..2390    +  CDS            Rev (fragment): human immunodeficiency virus 1 (HIV-1) Rev protein; rev; enhances nuclear export of unspliced and incompletely spliced viral mRNAs
   2440..2557    +  misc_feature   cPPT/CTS: central polypurine tract and central termination sequence of HIV-1
   2610..3198    -  misc_feature   WPRE: woodchuck hepatitis virus posttranscriptional regulatory element
   3201..3222    -  misc_feature   MCS (fragment): pBluescript multiple cloning site
   3229..3825    -  CDS            PuroR (fragment): puromycin N-acetyltransferase; pac from Streptomyces; confers resistance to puromycin
   3837..4337    -  promoter       hPGK promoter: human phosphoglycerate kinase 1 promoter
   4351..4417    +  CDS            small t antigen (fragment): SV40 (simian virus 40) small t antigen
   4424..5602    +  promoter       EF-1α promoter: strong constitutive promoter for human elongation factor EF-1α
   5754..7646    +  CDS            TBRG4: FAKD4_HUMAN - Also known as CPR2 From Homo sapiens (Human).
   8502..8564    +  CDS            nef (fragment): NEF_HV1Z2 - Experimental evidence at protein level: Swiss-Prot protein existence level 1. Extracellular Nef protein targets CD4(+) T-lymphocytes for apoptosis by interacting with CXCR4 surface receptors. From Human immunodeficiency virus type 1 group M subtype D (isolate Z2/CDC-Z34) (HIV-1).
   8566..8878    +  LTR            5' LTR (fragment): 5' long terminal repeat (LTR) from HIV-1
   8886..9066    +  LTR            5' LTR (truncated): truncated 5' long terminal repeat (LTR) from HIV-1
   9098..9322    +  polyA_signal   bGH poly(A) signal: bovine growth hormone polyadenylation signal
   9326..9347    +  promoter       SV40 promoter (fragment): SV40 enhancer and early promoter
   9368..9796    +  rep_origin     f1 ori (sequence partly withheld): f1 bacteriophage origin of replication; arrow indicates direction of (+) strand synthesis
   9810..10139   +  promoter       SV40 promoter: SV40 enhancer and early promoter
  10187..10234   +  promoter       EM7 promoter: synthetic bacterial promoter&nbsp
  10253..10627   +  CDS            BleoR: antibiotic-binding protein; Sh ble from Streptoalloteichus hindustanus; confers resistance to bleomycin, phleomycin, and Zeocin™
  10637..10762   +  CDS            ble (fragment): BLE_KLEPN - Experimental evidence at protein level: Swiss-Prot protein existence level 1. Binding protein with a strong affinity to the bleomycin family of antibiotics. Binds to CL990; an antimitotic-antibiotic compound. From Klebsiella pneumoniae.
  10757..10878   +  polyA_signal   SV40 poly(A) signal: SV40 polyadenylation signal
  10949..10971   -  protein_bind   lac operator (fragment): The lac repressor binds to the lac operator to inhibit transcription in E. coli. This inhibition can be relieved by adding lactose or isopropyl-β-D-thiogalactopyranoside (IPTG). lac repressor encoded by lacI
  10975..11005   -  promoter       lac promoter: promoter for the E. coli lac operon
  11020..11041   -  protein_bind   CAP binding site: CAP binding activates transcription in the presence of cAMP. E. coli catabolite activator protein
  11054..11146   -  CDS            lacI (fragment): lac repressor; lacI; The lac repressor binds to the lac operator to inhibit transcription in E. coli. This inhibition can be relieved by adding lactose or isopropyl-β-D-thiogalactopyranoside (IPTG).
  11329..11917   -  rep_origin     ori: high-copy-number ColE1/pMB1/pBR322/pUC origin of replication
  12088..12948   -  CDS            AmpR: β-lactamase; bla; confers resistance to ampicillin, carbenicillin, and related antibiotics
  12949..13053   -  promoter       AmpR promoter: bla
