[The description below was written by a language model from this plasmid's Addgene catalogue record and pLannotate feature annotations shown in this document.]
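Description:
pJH101 is a lentiviral transfer plasmid of about 13.1 kb, built on the pJL163 backbone by Gibson assembly, for expressing human TBRG4 (also known as FASTKD4 or CPR2) in mammalian cells. It is propagated in E. coli from a high-copy ColE1/pUC-type origin under ampicillin selection (AmpR with its own bla promoter). The backbone also carries an f1 origin and an SV40/EM7-driven BleoR cassette with an SV40 polyadenylation signal, which lies outside the viral region.

The packaged region follows a third-generation-style layout. A CMV enhancer/promoter is fused to a truncated HIV-1 5' LTR to drive genomic RNA production in packaging cells. This is followed by the Ψ packaging signal with a gag fragment, the Rev response element and the cPPT/CTS, and the region ends in a 3' LTR followed by a bGH polyadenylation signal.

Between these elements sit two divergently oriented cassettes. On the forward strand, the constitutive EF-1α promoter drives the TBRG4 coding sequence. On the reverse strand, a human PGK promoter drives a puromycin N-acetyltransferase gene followed by a WPRE, which allows puromycin selection of transduced cells. Roughly 850 nt between the end of the annotated TBRG4 open reading frame and the 3' LTR region is unannotated, and about 150 nt between the promoter and the ORF is likewise unannotated. The record does not say whether these stretches encode a tag, a fusion partner or another element.

The stated purpose is simply expression of TBRG4. The associated publication concerns proximity-specific ribosome profiling and localized mitochondrial translation, which suggests stable expression of this protein in human cells for that kind of study.
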