Addgene plasmid #243724: pJH101
Purpose: Expresses TBRG4
Depositing lab: Jonathan Weissman. Depositing organization: Whitehead Institute for Biomedical Research. Publication: Proximity-specific ribosome profiling reveals the logic of localized mitochondrial translation. Luo J, Khandwala S, Hu J, Lee SY, Hickey KL, Levine ZG, Harper JW, Ting AY, Weissman JS. Cell. 2025 Aug 25:S0092-8674(25)00916-X. doi: 10.1016/j.cell.2025.08.002. PubMed 40876456.
Backbone
  Vector backbone: pJL163
  Backbone manufacturer: Weissman Lab
  Vector type: Lentiviral
Growth in bacteria
  Bacterial resistance: Ampicillin, 100 μg/mL
  Growth temperature: 37°C
  Growth strain: NEB Stable
  Copy number: High Copy
Gene/Insert
  Gene/Insert name: TBRG4
  Species: H. sapiens (human)
  Entrez Gene: TBRG4 (a.k.a. CPR2, FASTKD4)
  Cloning method: Gibson Cloning
Terms and licenses: Academic/Nonprofit Terms; Industry Terms: Not Available to Industry
How to cite: pJH101 was a gift from Jonathan Weissman (Addgene plasmid # 243724 ; http://n2t.net/addgene:243724 ; RRID:Addgene_243724)
